>Addgene plasmid #118632 | HF-PX459 (V2) | depositor full sequence | sequence record 230217 | HF-PX459 (V2) sequence 9175 bps
GAGGGCCTATTTCCCATGATTCCTTCATATTTGCATATACGATACAAGGCTGTTAGAGAGATAATTGGAA
TTAATTTGACTGTAAACACAAAGATATTAGTACAAAATACGTGACGTAGAAAGTAATAATTTCTTGGGTA
GTTTGCAGTTTTAAAATTATGTTTTAAAATGGACTATCATATGCTTACCGTAACTTGAAAGTATTTCGAT
TTCTTGGCTTTATATATCTTGTGGAAAGGACGAAACACCGGGTCTTCGAGAAGACCTGTTTTAGAGCTAG
AAATAGCAAGTTAAAATAAGGCTAGTCCGTTATCAACTTGAAAAAGTGGCACCGAGTCGGTGCTTTTTTG
TTTTAGAGCTAGAAATAGCAAGTTAAAATAAGGCTAGTCCGTTTTTAGCGCGTGCGCCAATTCTGCAGAC
AAATGGCTCTAGAGGTACCCGTTACATAACTTACGGTAAATGGCCCGCCTGGCTGACCGCCCAACGACCC
CCGCCCATTGACGTCAATAGTAACGCCAATAGGGACTTTCCATTGACGTCAATGGGTGGAGTATTTACGG
TAAACTGCCCACTTGGCAGTACATCAAGTGTATCATATGCCAAGTACGCCCCCTATTGACGTCAATGACG
GTAAATGGCCCGCCTGGCATTGTGCCCAGTACATGACCTTATGGGACTTTCCTACTTGGCAGTACATCTA
CGTATTAGTCATCGCTATTACCATGGTCGAGGTGAGCCCCACGTTCTGCTTCACTCTCCCCATCTCCCCC
CCCTCCCCACCCCCAATTTTGTATTTATTTATTTTTTAATTATTTTGTGCAGCGATGGGGGCGGGGGGGG
GGGGGGGGCGCGCGCCAGGCGGGGCGGGGCGGGGCGAGGGGCGGGGCGGGGCGAGGCGGAGAGGTGCGGC
GGCAGCCAATCAGAGCGGCGCGCTCCGAAAGTTTCCTTTTATGGCGAGGCGGCGGCGGCGGCGGCCCTAT
AAAAAGCGAAGCGCGCGGCGGGCGGGAGTCGCTGCGACGCTGCCTTCGCCCCGTGCCCCGCTCCGCCGCC
GCCTCGCGCCGCCCGCCCCGGCTCTGACTGACCGCGTTACTCCCACAGGTGAGCGGGCGGGACGGCCCTT
CTCCTCCGGGCTGTAATTAGCTGAGCAAGAGGTAAGGGTTTAAGGGATGGTTGGTTGGTGGGGTATTAAT
GTTTAATTACCTGGAGCACCTGCCTGAAATCACTTTTTTTCAGGTTGGACCGGTGCCACCATGGACTATA
AGGACCACGACGGAGACTACAAGGATCATGATATTGATTACAAAGACGATGACGATAAGATGGCCCCAAA
GAAGAAGCGGAAGGTCGGTATCCACGGAGTCCCAGCAGCCGACAAGAAGTACAGCATCGGCCTGGACATC
GGCACCAACTCTGTGGGCTGGGCCGTGATCACCGACGAGTACAAGGTGCCCAGCAAGAAATTCAAGGTGC
TGGGCAACACCGACCGGCACAGCATCAAGAAGAACCTGATCGGAGCCCTGCTGTTCGACAGCGGCGAAAC
AGCCGAGGCCACCCGGCTGAAGAGAACCGCCAGAAGAAGATACACCAGACGGAAGAACCGGATCTGCTAT
CTGCAAGAGATCTTCAGCAACGAGATGGCCAAGGTGGACGACAGCTTCTTCCACAGACTGGAAGAGTCCT
TCCTGGTGGAAGAGGATAAGAAGCACGAGCGGCACCCCATCTTCGGCAACATCGTGGACGAGGTGGCCTA
CCACGAGAAGTACCCCACCATCTACCACCTGAGAAAGAAACTGGTGGACAGCACCGACAAGGCCGACCTG
CGGCTGATCTATCTGGCCCTGGCCCACATGATCAAGTTCCGGGGCCACTTCCTGATCGAGGGCGACCTGA
ACCCCGACAACAGCGACGTGGACAAGCTGTTCATCCAGCTGGTGCAGACCTACAACCAGCTGTTCGAGGA
AAACCCCATCAACGCCAGCGGCGTGGACGCCAAGGCCATCCTGTCTGCCAGACTGAGCAAGAGCAGACGG
CTGGAAAATCTGATCGCCCAGCTGCCCGGCGAGAAGAAGAATGGCCTGTTCGGAAACCTGATTGCCCTGA
GCCTGGGCCTGACCCCCAACTTCAAGAGCAACTTCGACCTGGCCGAGGATGCCAAACTGCAGCTGAGCAA
GGACACCTACGACGACGACCTGGACAACCTGCTGGCCCAGATCGGCGACCAGTACGCCGACCTGTTTCTG
GCCGCCAAGAACCTGTCCGACGCCATCCTGCTGAGCGACATCCTGAGAGTGAACACCGAGATCACCAAGG
CCCCCCTGAGCGCCTCTATGATCAAGAGATACGACGAGCACCACCAGGACCTGACCCTGCTGAAAGCTCT
CGTGCGGCAGCAGCTGCCTGAGAAGTACAAAGAGATTTTCTTCGACCAGAGCAAGAACGGCTACGCCGGC
TACATTGACGGCGGAGCCAGCCAGGAAGAGTTCTACAAGTTCATCAAGCCCATCCTGGAAAAGATGGACG
GCACCGAGGAACTGCTCGTGAAGCTGAACAGAGAGGACCTGCTGCGGAAGCAGCGGACCTTCGACAACGG
CAGCATCCCCCACCAGATCCACCTGGGAGAGCTGCACGCCATTCTGCGGCGGCAGGAAGATTTTTACCCA
TTCCTGAAGGACAACCGGGAAAAGATCGAGAAGATCCTGACCTTCCGCATCCCCTACTACGTGGGCCCCC
TGGCCCGAGGGAACTCTCGGTTCGCATGGATGACAAGAAAGTCCGAAGAAACGATTACTCCCTGGAATTT
TGAGGAAGTTGTCGATAAAGGTGCGTCAGCTCAATCGTTCATCGAGAGGATGACCGCCTTTGACAAGAAT
TTACCGAACGAAAAAGTATTGCCTAAGCACAGTTTACTTTACGAGTATTTCACAGTGTACAATGAACTCA
CGAAAGTTAAGTATGTCACTGAGGGCATGCGTAAACCCGCCTTTCTAAGCGGAGAACAGAAGAAAGCAAT
AGTAGATCTGTTATTCAAGACCAACCGCAAAGTGACAGTTAAGCAATTGAAAGAGGACTACTTTAAGAAA
ATTGAATGCTTCGATTCTGTCGAGATCTCCGGGGTAGAAGATCGATTTAATGCGTCACTTGGTACGTATC
ATGACCTCCTAAAGATAATTAAAGATAAGGACTTCCTGGATAACGAAGAGAATGAAGATATCTTAGAAGA
TATAGTGTTGACTCTTACCCTCTTTGAAGATCGGGAAATGATTGAGGAAAGACTAAAAACATACGCTCAC
CTGTTCGACGATAAGGTTATGAAACAGTTAAAGAGGCGTCGCTATACGGGCTGGGGAGCCTTGTCGCGGA
AACTTATCAACGGGATAAGAGACAAGCAAAGTGGTAAAACTATTCTCGATTTTCTAAAGAGCGACGGCTT
CGCCAATAGGAACTTTATGGCCCTGATCCATGATGACTCTTTAACCTTCAAAGAGGATATACAAAAGGCA
CAGGTTTCCGGACAAGGGGACTCATTGCACGAACATATTGCGAATCTTGCTGGTTCGCCAGCCATCAAAA
AGGGCATACTCCAGACAGTCAAAGTAGTGGATGAGCTAGTTAAGGTCATGGGACGTCACAAACCGGAAAA
CATTGTAATCGAGATGGCACGCGAAAATCAAACGACTCAGAAGGGGCAAAAAAACAGTCGAGAGCGGATG
AAGAGAATAGAAGAGGGTATTAAAGAACTGGGCAGCCAGATCTTAAAGGAGCATCCTGTGGAAAATACCC
AATTGCAGAACGAGAAACTTTACCTCTATTACCTACAAAATGGAAGGGACATGTATGTTGATCAGGAACT
GGACATAAACCGTTTATCTGATTACGACGTCGATCACATTGTACCCCAATCCTTTTTGAAGGACGATTCA
ATCGACAATAAAGTGCTTACACGCTCGGATAAGAACCGAGGGAAAAGTGACAATGTTCCAAGCGAGGAAG
TCGTAAAGAAAATGAAGAACTATTGGCGGCAGCTCCTAAATGCGAAACTGATAACGCAAAGAAAGTTCGA
TAACTTAACTAAAGCTGAGAGGGGTGGCTTGTCTGAACTTGACAAGGCCGGATTTATTAAACGTCAGCTC
GTGGAAACCCGCGCCATCACAAAGCATGTGGCACAGATCCTGGACTCCCGGATGAACACTAAGTACGACG
AGAATGACAAGCTGATCCGGGAAGTGAAAGTGATCACCCTGAAGTCCAAGCTGGTGTCCGATTTCCGGAA
GGATTTCCAGTTTTACAAAGTGCGCGAGATCAACAACTACCACCACGCCCACGACGCCTACCTGAACGCC
GTCGTGGGAACCGCCCTGATCAAAAAGTACCCTAAGCTGGAAAGCGAGTTCGTGTACGGCGACTACAAGG
TGTACGACGTGCGGAAGATGATCGCCAAGAGCGAGCAGGAAATCGGCAAGGCTACCGCCAAGTACTTCTT
CTACAGCAACATCATGAACTTTTTCAAGACCGAGATTACCCTGGCCAACGGCGAGATCCGGAAGCGGCCT
CTGATCGAGACAAACGGCGAAACCGGGGAGATCGTGTGGGATAAGGGCCGGGATTTTGCCACCGTGCGGA
AAGTGCTGAGCATGCCCCAAGTGAATATCGTGAAAAAGACCGAGGTGCAGACAGGCGGCTTCAGCAAAGA
GTCTATCCTGCCCAAGAGGAACAGCGATAAGCTGATCGCCAGAAAGAAGGACTGGGACCCTAAGAAGTAC
GGCGGCTTCGACAGCCCCACCGTGGCCTATTCTGTGCTGGTGGTGGCCAAAGTGGAAAAGGGCAAGTCCA
AGAAACTGAAGAGTGTGAAAGAGCTGCTGGGGATCACCATCATGGAAAGAAGCAGCTTCGAGAAGAATCC
CATCGACTTTCTGGAAGCCAAGGGCTACAAAGAAGTGAAAAAGGACCTGATCATCAAGCTGCCTAAGTAC
TCCCTGTTCGAGCTGGAAAACGGCCGGAAGAGAATGCTGGCCTCTGCCGGCGAACTGCAGAAGGGAAACG
AACTGGCCCTGCCCTCCAAATATGTGAACTTCCTGTACCTGGCCAGCCACTATGAGAAGCTGAAGGGCTC
CCCCGAGGATAATGAGCAGAAACAGCTGTTTGTGGAACAGCACAAGCACTACCTGGACGAGATCATCGAG
CAGATCAGCGAGTTCTCCAAGAGAGTGATCCTGGCCGACGCTAATCTGGACAAAGTGCTGTCCGCCTACA
ACAAGCACCGGGATAAGCCCATCAGAGAGCAGGCCGAGAATATCATCCACCTGTTTACCCTGACCAATCT
GGGAGCCCCTGCCGCCTTCAAGTACTTTGACACCACCATCGACCGGAAGAGGTACACCAGCACCAAAGAG
GTGCTGGACGCCACCCTGATCCACCAGAGCATCACCGGCCTGTACGAGACACGGATCGACCTGTCTCAGC
TGGGAGGCGACAAAAGGCCGGCGGCCACGAAAAAGGCCGGCCAGGCAAAAAAGAAAAAGGAATTCGGCAG
TGGAGAGGGCAGAGGAAGTCTGCTAACATGCGGTGACGTCGAGGAGAATCCTGGCCCAATGACCGAGTAC
AAGCCCACGGTGCGCCTCGCCACCCGCGACGACGTCCCCAGGGCCGTACGCACCCTCGCCGCCGCGTTCG
CCGACTACCCCGCCACGCGCCACACCGTCGATCCGGACCGCCACATCGAGCGGGTCACCGAGCTGCAAGA
ACTCTTCCTCACGCGCGTCGGGCTCGACATCGGCAAGGTGTGGGTCGCGGACGACGGCGCCGCGGTGGCG
GTCTGGACCACGCCGGAGAGCGTCGAAGCGGGGGCGGTGTTCGCCGAGATCGGCCCGCGCATGGCCGAGT
TGAGCGGTTCCCGGCTGGCCGCGCAGCAACAGATGGAAGGCCTCCTGGCGCCGCACCGGCCCAAGGAGCC
CGCGTGGTTCCTGGCCACCGTCGGAGTCTCGCCCGACCACCAGGGCAAGGGTCTGGGCAGCGCCGTCGTG
CTCCCCGGAGTGGAGGCGGCCGAGCGCGCCGGGGTGCCCGCCTTCCTGGAGACCTCCGCGCCCCGCAACC
TCCCCTTCTACGAGCGGCTCGGCTTCACCGTCACCGCCGACGTCGAGGTGCCCGAAGGACCGCGCACCTG
GTGCATGACCCGCAAGCCCGGTGCCTGAGAATTCTAACTAGAGCTCGCTGATCAGCCTCGACTGTGCCTT
CTAGTTGCCAGCCATCTGTTGTTTGCCCCTCCCCCGTGCCTTCCTTGACCCTGGAAGGTGCCACTCCCAC
TGTCCTTTCCTAATAAAATGAGGAAATTGCATCGCATTGTCTGAGTAGGTGTCATTCTATTCTGGGGGGT
GGGGTGGGGCAGGACAGCAAGGGGGAGGATTGGGAAGAGAATAGCAGGCATGCTGGGGAGCGGCCGCAGG
AACCCCTAGTGATGGAGTTGGCCACTCCCTCTCTGCGCGCTCGCTCGCTCACTGAGGCCGGGCGACCAAA
GGTCGCCCGACGCCCGGGCTTTGCCCGGGCGGCCTCAGTGAGCGAGCGAGCGCGCAGCTGCCTGCAGGGG
CGCCTGATGCGGTATTTTCTCCTTACGCATCTGTGCGGTATTTCACACCGCATA
[142 nt withheld, positions 6635-6776]
C
[141 nt withheld, positions 6778-6918]
CCTTTGACGTTGGAGTCCACGTTCTTT
[37 nt withheld, positions 6946-6982]
ACCCTATCTCGGGCTATTCTTTTGATTTATAAGGGATTTTGCCGATTTCGGCCTATTGGTTAAAAAATGA
GCTGATTTAACAAAAATTTAACGCGAATTTTAACAAAATATTAACGTTTACAATTTTATGGTGCACTCTC
AGTACAATCTGCTCTGATGCCGCATAGTTAAGCCAGCCCCGACACCCGCCAACACCCGCTGACGCGCCCT
GACGGGCTTGTCTGCTCCCGGCATCCGCTTACAGACAAGCTGTGACCGTCTCCGGGAGCTGCATGTGTCA
GAGGTTTTCACCGTCATCACCGAAACGCGCGAGACGAAAGGGCCTCGTGATACGCCTATTTTTATAGGTT
AATGTCATGATAATAATGGTTTCTTAGACGTCAGGTGGCACTTTTCGGGGAAATGTGCGCGGAACCCCTA
TTTGTTTATTTTTCTAAATACATTCAAATATGTATCCGCTCATGAGACAATAACCCTGATAAATGCTTCA
ATAATATTGAAAAAGGAAGAGTATGAGTATTCAACATTTCCGTGTCGCCCTTATTCCCTTTTTTGCGGCA
TTTTGCCTTCCTGTTTTTGCTCACCCAGAAACGCTGGTGAAAGTAAAAGATGCTGAAGATCAGTTGGGTG
CACGAGTGGGTTACATCGAACTGGATCTCAACAGCGGTAAGATCCTTGAGAGTTTTCGCCCCGAAGAACG
TTTTCCAATGATGAGCACTTTTAAAGTTCTGCTATGTGGCGCGGTATTATCCCGTATTGACGCCGGGCAA
GAGCAACTCGGTCGCCGCATACACTATTCTCAGAATGACTTGGTTGAGTACTCACCAGTCACAGAAAAGC
ATCTTACGGATGGCATGACAGTAAGAGAATTATGCAGTGCTGCCATAACCATGAGTGATAACACTGCGGC
CAACTTACTTCTGACAACGATCGGAGGACCGAAGGAGCTAACCGCTTTTTTGCACAACATGGGGGATCAT
GTAACTCGCCTTGATCGTTGGGAACCGGAGCTGAATGAAGCCATACCAAACGACGAGCGTGACACCACGA
TGCCTGTAGCAATGGCAACAACGTTGCGCAAACTATTAACTGGCGAACTACTTACTCTAGCTTCCCGGCA
ACAATTAATAGACTGGATGGAGGCGGATAAAGTTGCAGGACCACTTCTGCGCTCGGCCCTTCCGGCTGGC
TGGTTTATTGCTGATAAATCTGGAGCCGGTGAGCGTGGAAGCCGCGGTATCATTGCAGCACTGGGGCCAG
ATGGTAAGCCCTCCCGTATCGTAGTTATCTACACGACGGGGAGTCAGGCAACTATGGATGAACGAAATAG
ACAGATCGCTGAGATAGGTGCCTCACTGATTAAGCATTGGTAACTGTCAGACCAAGTTTACTCATATATA
CTTTAGATTGATTTAAAACTTCATTTTTAATTTAAAAGGATCTAGGTGAAGATCCTTTTTGATAATCTCA
TGACCAAAATCCCTTAACGTGAGTTTTCGTTCCACTGAGCGTCAGACCCCGTAGAAAAGATCAAAGGATC
TTCTTGAGATCCTTTTTTTCTGCGCGTAATCTGCTGCTTGCAAACAAAAAAACCACCGCTACCAGCGGTG
GTTTGTTTGCCGGATCAAGAGCTACCAACTCTTTTTCCGAAGGTAACTGGCTTCAGCAGAGCGCAGATAC
CAAATACTGTCCTTCTAGTGTAGCCGTAGTTAGGCCACCACTTCAAGAACTCTGTAGCACCGCCTACATA
CCTCGCTCTGCTAATCCTGTTACCAGTGGCTGCTGCCAGTGGCGATAAGTCGTGTCTTACCGGGTTGGAC
TCAAGACGATAGTTACCGGATAAGGCGCAGCGGTCGGGCTGAACGGGGGGTTCGTGCACACAGCCCAGCT
TGGAGCGAACGACCTACACCGAACTGAGATACCTACAGCGTGAGCTATGAGAAAGCGCCACGCTTCCCGA
AGGGAGAAAGGCGGACAGGTATCCGGTAAGCGGCAGGGTCGGAACAGGAGAGCGCACGAGGGAGCTTCCA
GGGGGAAACGCCTGGTATCTTTATAGTCCTGTCGGGTTTCGCCACCTCTGACTTGAGCGTCGATTTTTGT
GATGCTCGTCAGGGGGGCGGAGCCTATGGAAAAACGCCAGCAACGCGGCCTTTTTACGGTTCCTGGCCTT
TTGCTGGCCTTTTGCTCACATGT
Features (pLannotate 1.2.2; 18 found; start..end, strand, type, name):
      1..241     +  promoter       U6 promoter: RNA polymerase III promoter for human U6 snRNA
    268..343     +  misc_RNA       gRNA scaffold: guide RNA scaffold for the Streptococcus pyogenes CRISPR/Cas9 system
    350..393     +  misc_RNA       gRNA scaffold (fragment): guide RNA scaffold for the Streptococcus pyogenes CRISPR/Cas9 system
    440..725     +  enhancer       CMV enhancer: human cytomegalovirus immediate early enhancer; contains an 18-bp deletion relative to the standard CMV enhancer
    727..1004    +  promoter       chicken β-actin promoter: No description available
   1005..1233    +  intron         hybrid intron: hybrid between chicken β-actin (CBA) and minute virus of mice (MMV) introns (Gray et al., 2011)
   1371..5471    +  CDS            cas9: CAS9_STRP1 - Also known as csn1 From Streptococcus pyogenes serotype M1.
   5472..5519    +  CDS            nucleoplasmin NLS: bipartite nuclear localization signal from nucleoplasmin
   5589..6188    +  CDS            PuroR (fragment): puromycin N-acetyltransferase; pac from Streptomyces; confers resistance to puromycin
   6222..6333    +  polyA_signal   bGH poly(A) signal: bovine growth hormone polyadenylation signal
   6438..6578    +  repeat_region  AAV2 ITR: inverted terminal repeat of adeno-associated virus serotype 2 inverted
   6583..6634    -  misc_feature   bom (fragment): basis of mobility region from pBR322
   6653..7033    +  rep_origin     M13 ori (sequence partly withheld): M13 bacteriophage origin of replication; arrow indicates direction of (+) strand synthesis
   7109..7158    -  misc_feature   bom (fragment): basis of mobility region from pBR322
   7260..7295    -  CDS            rop (fragment): Rop protein, which maintains plasmids at low copy number; rop
   7390..7494    +  promoter       AmpR promoter: bla
   7495..8355    +  CDS            AmpR: β-lactamase; bla; confers resistance to ampicillin, carbenicillin, and related antibiotics
   8526..9114    +  rep_origin     ori: high-copy-number ColE1/pMB1/pBR322/pUC origin of replication
