[The description below was written by a language model from this plasmid's Addgene catalogue record and pLannotate feature annotations shown in this document.]
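Description:
HF-PX459 (V2) is a 9,175 bp all-in-one mammalian CRISPR expression plasmid built on the PX459 V2.0 backbone. It delivers a high-fidelity Cas9 nuclease, a single guide RNA and a puromycin selection marker from one vector. In bacteria it replicates from a high-copy ColE1/pUC-type origin and is selected with ampicillin through the AmpR (β-lactamase) cassette. An M13/f1-type phage origin and a single AAV2 ITR remnant are also annotated in the backbone, along with small fragments of bom and rop that appear to be incidental matches.

The guide RNA cassette consists of a human U6 RNA polymerase III promoter followed by the Streptococcus pyogenes gRNA scaffold. The short gap annotated between promoter and scaffold is presumably where a target-specific spacer is cloned, though the record does not describe the cloning site.

Downstream, the Cbh promoter (CMV enhancer, chicken β-actin promoter and hybrid intron) drives a humanised SpCas9 open reading frame. The catalogue lists an N-terminal 3XFLAG tag, and a C-terminal nucleoplasmin nuclear localisation signal is annotated. Cas9 is joined by a 2A peptide to puromycin N-acetyltransferase, so the nuclease and resistance protein are made from one transcript, which ends at a bGH polyadenylation signal.

The Cas9 carries the four SpCas9-HF1 substitutions (N497A, R661A, Q695A, Q926A). These were introduced by Gibson cloning of a 1,430 bp segment from an existing SpCas9-HF1 plasmid. They are generally understood to weaken non-specific DNA contacts and so reduce off-target cleavage. The plasmid is suited to transient transfection with puromycin enrichment of transfected cells. The associated publication applied it to precise monoallelic and biallelic editing in primordial germ cells.
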