Addgene plasmid #118632: HF-PX459 (V2)
Purpose: Plasmid encoding SpCas9-HF1, a single guide RNA and puromycin resistance
Depositing lab: Mike McGrew. Depositing organization: University of Edinburgh, Roslin Institute. Publication: High fidelity CRISPR/Cas9 increases precise monoallelic and biallelic editing events in primordial germ cells. Idoko-Akoh A, Taylor L, Sang HM, McGrew MJ. Sci Rep. 2018 Oct 11;8(1):15126. doi: 10.1038/s41598-018-33244-x. PubMed 30310080.
Backbone
  Vector backbone: PX459
  Backbone manufacturer: Dr. Feng Zhang Lab
  Total vector size (bp): 9175
  Vector type: Mammalian Expression, CRISPR
  Selectable markers: Puromycin
Growth in bacteria
  Bacterial resistance: Ampicillin, 100 μg/mL
  Growth temperature: 37°C
  Growth strain: DH5alpha
  Copy number: High Copy
Gene/Insert
  Gene/Insert name: hSpCas9-HF1-2A-Puro V2.0 (alt names: SpCas9-HF1-2a-puro V2.0; HF-PX459 V2.0; Cas9-HF1)
  Species: Synthetic
  Insert size (bp): 6179
  Mutation: Asparagine 497 to Alanine, Arginine 661 to Alanine, Glutamine 695 to Alanine, and Glutamine 926 to Alanine
  Promoter: Cbh
  Tag / fusion protein: 3XFLAG (N terminal on insert); 2A-Puro (C terminal on insert)
  Cloning method: Gibson Cloning
  Sequencing primers: 5′ AAGCAGCGGACCTTCGACAA; 3′ CTTTCCAGCTTAGGGTACTTT
Resource information
  A portion of this plasmid was derived from a plasmid made by: Addgene
Terms and licenses: Academic/Nonprofit Terms; Industry Terms: Not Available to Industry
Depositor comments: This is a SpCas9-HF1 plasmid generated by cloning a 1430-bp nucleotide region of SpCas9-HF1 in VP12 (Addgene plasmid #72247) encoding the four amino acid substitutions (N497A, R661A, Q695A and Q926A) into pSpCas9(BB)-2A-Puro (PX459) V2.0 (Addgene plasmid #62988). Recipients of this material should add the following reference to their publication: “Idoko-Akoh A, Taylor L, Sang HM, McGrew MJ(2018). High fidelity CRISPR/Cas9 increases precise monoallelic and biallelic editing events in primordial germ cells. Scientific Reports 8:15126”
How to cite: HF-PX459 (V2) was a gift from Mike McGrew (Addgene plasmid # 118632 ; http://n2t.net/addgene:118632 ; RRID:Addgene_118632)
