>Addgene plasmid #118632 | HF-PX459 (V2) | addgene partial sequence | sequence record 230216 | Addgene partial NGS Result
GGGGGGGGGGGGGGGCGCGCGCCAGGCGGGGCGGGGCGGGGCGAGGGGCGGGGCGGGGCGAGGCGGAGAG
GTGCGGCGGCAGCCAATCAGAGCGGCGCGCTCCGAAAGTTTCCTTTTATGGCGAGGCGGCGGCGGCGGCG
GCCCTATAAAAAGCGAAGCGCGCGGCGGGCGGGAGTCGCTGCGCGCTGCCTTCGCCCCGTGCCCCGCTCC
GCCGCCGCCTCGCGCCGCCCGCCCCGGCTCTGACTGACCGCGTTACTCCCACAGGTGAGCGGGCGGGACG
GCCCTTCTCCTCCGGGCTGTAATTAGCTGAGCAAGAGGTAAGGGTTTAAGGGATGGTTGGTTGGTGGGGT
ATTAATGTTTAATTACCTGGAGCACCTGCCTGAAATCACTTTTTTTCAGGTTGGACCGGTGCCACCATGG
ACTATAAGGACCACGACGGAGACTACAAGGATCATGATATTGATTACAAAGACGATGACGATAAGATGGC
CCCAAAGAAGAAGCGGAAGGTCGGTATCCACGGAGTCCCAGCAGCCGACAAGAAGTACAGCATCGGCCTG
GACATCGGCACCAACTCTGTGGGCTGGGCCGTGATCACCGACGAGTACAAGGTGCCCAGCAAGAAATTCA
AGGTGCTGGGCAACACCGACCGGCACAGCATCAAGAAGAACCTGATCGGAGCCCTGCTGTTCGACAGCGG
CGAAACAGCCGAGGCCACCCGGCTGAAGAGAACCGCCAGAAGAAGATACACCAGACGGAAGAACCGGATC
TGCTATCTGCAAGAGATCTTCAGCAACGAGATGGCCAAGGTGGACGACAGCTTCTTCCACAGACTGGAAG
AGTCCTTCCTGGTGGAAGAGGATAAGAAGCACGAGCGGCACCCCATCTTCGGCAACATCGTGGACGAGGT
GGCCTACCACGAGAAGTACCCCACCATCTACCACCTGAGAAAGAAACTGGTGGACAGCACCGACAAGGCC
GACCTGCGGCTGATCTATCTGGCCCTGGCCCACATGATCAAGTTCCGGGGCCACTTCCTGATCGAGGGCG
ACCTGAACCCCGACAACAGCGACGTGGACAAGCTGTTCATCCAGCTGGTGCAGACCTACAACCAGCTGTT
CGAGGAAAACCCCATCAACGCCAGCGGCGTGGACGCCAAGGCCATCCTGTCTGCCAGACTGAGCAAGAGC
AGACGGCTGGAAAATCTGATCGCCCAGCTGCCCGGCGAGAAGAAGAATGGCCTGTTCGGAAACCTGATTG
CCCTGAGCCTGGGCCTGACCCCCAACTTCAAGAGCAACTTCGACCTGGCCGAGGATGCCAAACTGCAGCT
GAGCAAGGACACCTACGACGACGACCTGGACAACCTGCTGGCCCAGATCGGCGACCAGTACGCCGACCTG
TTTCTGGCCGCCAAGAACCTGTCCGACGCCATCCTGCTGAGCGACATCCTGAGAGTGAACACCGAGATCA
CCAAGGCCCCCCTGAGCGCCTCTATGATCAAGAGATACGACGAGCACCACCAGGACCTGACCCTGCTGAA
AGCTCTCGTGCGGCAGCAGCTGCCTGAGAAGTACAAAGAGATTTTCTTCGACCAGAGCAAGAACGGCTAC
GCCGGCTACATTGACGGCGGAGCCAGCCAGGAAGAGTTCTACAAGTTCATCAAGCCCATCCTGGAAAAGA
TGGACGGCACCGAGGAACTGCTCGTGAAGCTGAACAGAGAGGACCTGCTGCGGAAGCAGCGGACCTTCGA
CAACGGCAGCATCCCCCACCAGATCCACCTGGGAGAGCTGCACGCCATTCTGCGGCGGCAGGAAGATTTT
TACCCATTCCTGAAGGACAACCGGGAAAAGATCGAGAAGATCCTGACCTTCCGCATCCCCTACTACGTGG
GCCCCCTGGCCCGAGGGAACTCTCGGTTCGCATGGATGACAAGAAAGTCCGAAGAAACGATTACTCCCTG
GAATTTTGAGGAAGTTGTCGATAAAGGTGCGTCAGCTCAATCGTTCATCGAGAGGATGACCGCCTTTGAC
AAGAATTTACCGAACGAAAAAGTATTGCCTAAGCACAGTTTACTTTACGAGTATTTCACAGTGTACAATG
AACTCACGAAAGTTAAGTATGTCACTGAGGGCATGCGTAAACCCGCCTTTCTAAGCGGAGAACAGAAGAA
AGCAATAGTAGATCTGTTATTCAAGACCAACCGCAAAGTGACAGTTAAGCAATTGAAAGAGGACTACTTT
AAGAAAATTGAATGCTTCGATTCTGTCGAGATCTCCGGGGTAGAAGATCGATTTAATGCGTCACTTGGTA
CGTATCATGACCTCCTAAAGATAATTAAAGATAAGGACTTCCTGGATAACGAAGAGAATGAAGATATCTT
AGAAGATATAGTGTTGACTCTTACCCTCTTTGAAGATCGGGAAATGATTGAGGAAAGACTAAAAACATAC
GCTCACCTGTTCGACGATAAGGTTATGAAACAGTTAAAGAGGCGTCGCTATACGGGCTGGGGAGCCTTGT
CGCGGAAACTTATCAACGGGATAAGAGACAAGCAAAGTGGTAAAACTATTCTCGATTTTCTAAAGAGCGA
CGGCTTCGCCAATAGGAACTTTATGGCCCTGATCCATGATGACTCTTTAACCTTCAAAGAGGATATACAA
AAGGCACAGGTTTCCGGACAAGGGGACTCATTGCACGAACATATTGCGAATCTTGCTGGTTCGCCAGCCA
TCAAAAAGGGCATACTCCAGACAGTCAAAGTAGTGGATGAGCTAGTTAAGGTCATGGGACGTCACAAACC
GGAAAACATTGTAATCGAGATGGCACGCGAAAATCAAACGACTCAGAAGGGGCAAAAAAACAGTCGAGAG
CGGATGAAGAGAATAGAAGAGGGTATTAAAGAACTGGGCAGCCAGATCTTAAAGGAGCATCCTGTGGAAA
ATACCCAATTGCAGAACGAGAAACTTTACCTCTATTACCTACAAAATGGAAGGGACATGTATGTTGATCA
GGAACTGGACATAAACCGTTTATCTGATTACGACGTCGATCACATTGTACCCCAATCCTTTTTGAAGGAC
GATTCAATCGACAATAAAGTGCTTACACGCTCGGATAAGAACCGAGGGAAAAGTGACAATGTTCCAAGCG
AGGAAGTCGTAAAGAAAATGAAGAACTATTGGCGGCAGCTCCTAAATGCGAAACTGATAACGCAAAGAAA
GTTCGATAACTTAACTAAAGCTGAGAGGGGTGGCTTGTCTGAACTTGACAAGGCCGGATTTATTAAACGT
CAGCTCGTGGAAACCCGCGCCATCACAAAGCATGTGGCACAGATCCTGGACTCCCGGATGAACACTAAGT
ACGACGAGAATGACAAGCTGATCCGGGAAGTGAAAGTGATCACCCTGAAGTCCAAGCTGGTGTCCGATTT
CCGGAAGGATTTCCAGTTTTACAAAGTGCGCGAGATCAACAACTACCACCACGCCCACGACGCCTACCTG
AACGCCGTCGTGGGAACCGCCCTGATCAAAAAGTACCCTAAGCTGGAAAGCGAGTTCGTGTACGGCGACT
ACAAGGTGTACGACGTGCGGAAGATGATCGCCAAGAGCGAGCAGGAAATCGGCAAGGCTACCGCCAAGTA
CTTCTTCTACAGCAACATCATGAACTTTTTCAAGACCGAGATTACCCTGGCCAACGGCGAGATCCGGAAG
CGGCCTCTGATCGAGACAAACGGCGAAACCGGGGAGATCGTGTGGGATAAGGGCCGGGATTTTGCCACCG
TGCGGAAAGTGCTGAGCATGCCCCAAGTGAATATCGTGAAAAAGACCGAGGTGCAGACAGGCGGCTTCAG
CAAAGAGTCTATCCTGCCCAAGAGGAACAGCGATAAGCTGATCGCCAGAAAGAAGGACTGGGACCCTAAG
AAGTACGGCGGCTTCGACAGCCCCACCGTGGCCTATTCTGTGCTGGTGGTGGCCAAAGTGGAAAAGGGCA
AGTCCAAGAAACTGAAGAGTGTGAAAGAGCTGCTGGGGATCACCATCATGGAAAGAAGCAGCTTCGAGAA
GAATCCCATCGACTTTCTGGAAGCCAAGGGCTACAAAGAAGTGAAAAAGGACCTGATCATCAAGCTGCCT
AAGTACTCCCTGTTCGAGCTGGAAAACGGCCGGAAGAGAATGCTGGCCTCTGCCGGCGAACTGCAGAAGG
GAAACGAACTGGCCCTGCCCTCCAAATATGTGAACTTCCTGTACCTGGCCAGCCACTATGAGAAGCTGAA
GGGCTCCCCCGAGGATAATGAGCAGAAACAGCTGTTTGTGGAACAGCACAAGCACTACCTGGACGAGATC
ATCGAGCAGATCAGCGAGTTCTCCAAGAGAGTGATCCTGGCCGACGCTAATCTGGACAAAGTGCTGTCCG
CCTACAACAAGCACCGGGATAAGCCCATCAGAGAGCAGGCCGAGAATATCATCCACCTGTTTACCCTGAC
CAATCTGGGAGCCCCTGCCGCCTTCAAGTACTTTGACACCACCATCGACCGGAAGAGGTACACCAGCACC
AAAGAGGTGCTGGACGCCACCCTGATCCACCAGAGCATCACCGGCCTGTACGAGACACGGATCGACCTGT
CTCAGCTGGGAGGCGACAAAAGGCCGGCGGCCACGAAAAAGGCCGGCCAGGCAAAAAAGAAAAAGGAATT
CGGCAGTGGAGAGGGCAGAGGAAGTCTGCTAACATGCGGTGACGTCGAGGAGAATCCTGGCCCAATGACC
GAGTACAAGCCCACGGTGCGCCTCGCCACCCGCGACGACGTCCCCAGGGCCGTACGCACCCTCGCCGCCG
CGTTCGCCGACTACCCCGCCACGCGCCACACCGTCGATCCGGACCGCCACATCGAGCGGGTCACCGAGCT
GCAAGAACTCTTCCTCACGCGCGTCGGGCTCGACATCGGCAAGGTGTGGGTCGCGGACGACGGCGCCGCG
GTGGCGGTCTGGACCACGCCGGAGAGCGTCGAAGCGGGGGCGGTGTTCGCCGAGATCGGCCCGCGCATGG
CCGAGTTGAGCGGTTCCCGGCTGGCCGCGCAGCAACAGATGGAAGGCCTCCTGGCGCCGCACCGGCCCAA
GGAGCCCGCGTGGTTCCTGGCCACCGTCGGAGTCTCGCCCGACCACCAGGGCAAGGGTCTGGGCAGCGCC
GTCGTGCTCCCCGGAGTGGAGGCGGCCGAGCGCGCCGGGGTGCCCGCCTTCCTGGAGACCTCCGCGCCCC
GCAACCTCCCCTTCTACGAGCGGCTCGGCTTCACCGTCACCGCCGACGTCGAGGTGCCCGAAGGACCGCG
CACCTGGTGCATGACCCGCAAGCCCGGTGCCTGAGAATTCTAACTAGAGCTCGCTGATCAGCCTCGACTG
TGCCTTCTAGTTGCCAGCCATCTGTTGTTTGCCCCTCCCCCGTGCCTTCCTTGACCCTGGAAGGTGCCAC
TCCCACTGTCCTTTCCTAATAAAATGAGGAAATTGCATCGCATTGTCTGAGTAGGTGTCATTCTATTCTG
GGGGGTGGGGTGGGGCAGGACAGCAAGGGGGAGGATTGGGAAGAGAATAGCAGGCATGCTGGGGAGCGGC
CGCAGGAACCCCTAGTGATGGAGTTGGCCACTCCCTCTCTGCGCGCTCGCTCGCTCACTGAGGCCGGGCG
ACCAAAGGTCGCCCGACGCCCGGGCTTTGCCCGGGCGGCCTCAGTGAGCGAGCGAGCGCGCAGCTGCCTG
CAGGGGCGCCTGATGCGGTATTTTCTCCTTACGCATCTGTGCGGTATTTCACACCGCATA
[95 nt withheld, positions 5801-5895]
T
[46 nt withheld, positions 5897-5942]
C
[141 nt withheld, positions 5944-6084]
CCTTTGACGTTGGAGTCCACGTTCTTT
[37 nt withheld, positions 6112-6148]
ACTCTATCTCGGGCTATTCTTTTGATTTATAAGGGATTTTGCCGATTTCGGTCTATTGGTTAAAAAATGA
GCTGATTTAACAAAAATTTAACGCGAATTTTAACAAAATATTAACGTTTACAATTTTATGGTGCACTCTC
AGTACAATCTGCTCTGATGCCGCATAGTTAAGCCAGCCCCGACACCCGCCAACACCCGCTGACGCGCCCT
GACGGGCTTGTCTGCTCCCGGCATCCGCTTACAGACAAGCTGTGACCGTCTCCGGGAGCTGCATGTGTCA
GAGGTTTTCACCGTCATCACCGAAACGCGCGAGACGAAAGGGCCTCGTGATACGCCTATTTTTATAGGTT
AATGTCATGATAATAATGGTTTCTTAGACGTCAGGTGGCACTTTTCGGGGAAATGTGCGCGGAACCCCTA
TTTGTTTATTTTTCTAAATACATTCAAATATGTATCCGCTCATGAGACAATAACCCTGATAAATGCTTCA
ATAATATTGAAAAAGGAAGAGTATGAGTATTCAACATTTCCGTGTCGCCCTTATTCCCTTTTTTGCGGCA
TTTTGCCTTCCTGTTTTTGCTCACCCAGAAACGCTGGTGAAAGTAAAAGATGCTGAAGATCAGTTGGGTG
CACGAGTGGGTTACATCGAACTGGATCTCAACAGCGGTAAGATCCTTGAGAGTTTTCGCCCCGAAGAACG
TTTTCCAATGATGAGCACTTTTAAAGTTCTGCTATGTGGCGCGGTATTATCCCGTATTGACGCCGGGCAA
GAGCAACTCGGTCGCCGCATACACTATTCTCAGAATGACTTGGTTGAGTACTCACCAGTCACAGAAAAGC
ATCTTACGGATGGCATGACAGTAAGAGAATTATGCAGTGCTGCCATAACCATGAGTGATAACACTGCGGC
CAACTTACTTCTGACAACGATCGGAGGACCGAAGGAGCTAACCGCTTTTTTGCACAACATGGGGGATCAT
GTAACTCGCCTTGATCGTTGGGAACCGGAGCTGAATGAAGCCATACCAAACGACGAGCGTGACACCACGA
TGCCTGTAGCAATGGCAACAACGTTGCGCAAACTATTAACTGGCGAACTACTTACTCTAGCTTCCCGGCA
ACAATTAATAGACTGGATGGAGGCGGATAAAGTTGCAGGACCACTTCTGCGCTCGGCCCTTCCGGCTGGC
TGGTTTATTGCTGATAAATCTGGAGCCGGTGAGCGTGGAAGCCGCGGTATCATTGCAGCACTGGGGCCAG
ATGGTAAGCCCTCCCGTATCGTAGTTATCTACACGACGGGGAGTCAGGCAACTATGGATGAACGAAATAG
ACAGATCGCTGAGATAGGTGCCTCACTGATTAAGCATTGGTAACTGTCAGACCAAGTTTACTCATATATA
CTTTAGATTGATTTAAAACTTCATTTTTAATTTAAAAGGATCTAGGTGAAGATCCTTTTTGATAATCTCA
TGACCAAAATCCCTTAACGTGAGTTTTCGTTCCACTGAGCGTCAGACCCCGTAGAAAAGATCAAAGGATC
TTCTTGAGATCCTTTTTTTCTGCGCGTAATCTGCTGCTTGCAAACAAAAAAACCACCGCTACCAGCGGTG
GTTTGTTTGCCGGATCAAGAGCTACCAACTCTTTTTCCGAAGGTAACTGGCTTCAGCAGAGCGCAGATAC
CAAATACTGTTCTTCTAGTGTAGCCGTAGTTAGGCCACCACTTCAAGAACTCTGTAGCACCGCCTACATA
CCTCGCTCTGCTAATCCTGTTACCAGTGGCTGCTGCCAGTGGCGATAAGTCGTGTCTTACCGGGTTGGAC
TCAAGACGATAGTTACCGGATAAGGCGCAGCGGTCGGGCTGAACGGGGGGTTCGTGCACACAGCCCAGCT
TGGAGCGAACGACCTACACCGAACTGAGATACCTACAGCGTGAGCTATGAGAAAGCGCCACGCTTCCCGA
AGGGAGAAAGGCGGACAGGTATCCGGTAAGCGGCAGGGTCGGAACAGGAGAGCGCACGAGGGAGCTTCCA
GGGGGAAACGCCTGGTATCTTTATAGTCCTGTCGGGTTTCGCCACCTCTGACTTGAGCGTCGATTTTTGT
GATGCTCGTCAGGGGGGCGGAGCCTATGGAAAAACGCCAGCAACGCGGCCTTTTTACGGTTCCTGGCCTT
TTGCTGGCCTTTTGCTCACATGTGAGGGCCTATTTCCCATGATTCCTTCATATTTGCATATACGATACAA
GGCTGTTAGAGAGATAATTGGAATTAATTTGACTGTAAACACAAAGATATTAGTACAAAATACGTGACGT
AGAAAGTAATAATTTCTTGGGTAGTTTGCAGTTTTAAAATTATGTTTTAAAATGGACTATCATATGCTTA
CCGTAACTTGAAAGTATTTCGATTTCTTGGCTTTATATATCTTGTGGAAAGGACGAAACACCGGGTCTTC
GAGAAGACCTGTTTTAGAGCTAGAAATAGCAAGTTAAAATAAGGCTAGTCCGTTATCAACTTGAAAAAGT
GGCACCGAGTCGGTGCTTTTTTGTTTTAGAGCTAGAAATAGCAAGTTAAAATAAGGCTAGTCCGTTTTTA
GCGCGTGCGCCAATTCTGCAGACAAATGGCTCTAGAGGTACCCGTTACATAACTTACGGTAAATGGCCCG
CCTGGCTGACCGCCCAACGACCCCCGCCCATTGACGTCAATAGTAACGCCAATAGGGACTTTCCATTGAC
GTCAATGGGTGGAGTATTTACGGTAAACTGCCCACTTGGCAGTACATCAAGTGTATCATATGCCAAGTAC
GCCCCCTATTGACGTCAATGACGGTAAATGGCCCGCCTGGCATTGTGCCCAGTACATGACCTTATGGGAC
TTTCCTACTTGGCAGTACATCTACGTATTAGTCATCGCTATTACCATG
